LOCUS       Exported 3696 bp ds-DNA circular SYN 13-MAY-2021
DEFINITION  In situ hybridization and RNAi studies in planarians.
ACCESSION   .
VERSION     .
KEYWORDS    Pmo_PC2
SOURCE      synthetic DNA construct
  ORGANISM  synthetic DNA construct
REFERENCE   1 (bases 1 to 3696)
  AUTHORS   Accorsi A, Williams MM, Ross EJ, Robb SMC, Elliott SA, Tu KC,
            Sanchez Alvarado A
  TITLE     Hands-On Classroom Activities for Exploring Regeneration and Stem
            Cell Biology with Planarians
  JOURNAL   The American Biology Teacher 79(3):208-223. Mar 2017.
REFERENCE   2 (bases 1 to 3696)
  AUTHORS   .
  TITLE     Direct Submission
  JOURNAL   Exported May 13, 2021 from SnapGene Server 1.1.58
            http://www.snapgene.com
FEATURES             Location/Qualifiers
     source          1..3696
                     /organism="synthetic DNA construct"
                     /mol_type="other DNA"
     primer_bind     complement(35..52)
                     /label=L4440
                     /note="L4440 vector, forward primer"
     rep_origin      complement(206..794)
                     /direction=LEFT
                     /label=ori
                     /note="high-copy-number ColE1/pMB1/pBR322/pUC origin of
                     replication"
     primer_bind     complement(286..305)
                     /label=pBR322ori-F
                     /note="pBR322 origin, forward primer"
     CDS             complement(941..1750)
                     /codon_start=1
                     /gene="aph(3')-Ia"
                     /product="aminoglycoside phosphotransferase"
                     /label=KanR
                     /note="confers resistance to kanamycin in bacteria or G418
                     (Geneticin(R)) in eukaryotes"
                     /translation="MSHIQRETSRPRLNSNMDADLYGYKWARDNVGQSGATIYRLYGKP
                     DAPELFLKHGKGSVANDVTDEMVRLNWLTEFMPLPTIKHFIRTPDDAWLLTTAIPGKTA
                     FQVLEEYPDSGENIVDALAVFLRRLHSIPVCNCPFNSDRVFRLAQAQSRMNNGLVDASD
                     FDDERNGWPVEQVWKEMHKLLPFSPDSVVTHGDFSLDNLIFDEGKLIGCIDVGRVGIAD
                     RYQDLAILWNCLGEFSPSLQKRLFQKYGIDNPDMNKLQFHLMLDEFF"
     primer_bind     1664..1683
                     /label=Kan-R
                     /note="Kanamycin resistance gene, reverse primer"
     primer_bind     1742..1761
                     /label=pENTR-R
                     /note="pENTR vectors, reverse primer"
     primer_bind     1863..1879
                     /label=M13 rev
                     /note="common sequencing primer, one of multiple similar
                     variants"
     primer_bind     1863..1879
                     /label=M13 Reverse
                     /note="In lacZ gene. Also called M13-rev"
     promoter        1884..1902
                     /label=T7 promoter
                     /note="promoter for bacteriophage T7 RNA polymerase"
     promoter        1960..1978
                     /label=T7 promoter
                     /note="promoter for bacteriophage T7 RNA polymerase"
     primer_bind     complement(3136..3152)
                     /label=SK primer
                     /note="common sequencing primer, one of multiple similar
                     variants"
     primer_bind     complement(3136..3152)
                     /label=pBluescriptSK
                     /note="For pBluescript vector"
     promoter        complement(3210..3228)
                     /label=T7 promoter
                     /note="promoter for bacteriophage T7 RNA polymerase"
     terminator      3233..3280
                     /label=T7 terminator
                     /note="transcription terminator for bacteriophage T7 RNA
                     polymerase"
     primer_bind     complement(3287..3304)
                     /label=M13 Forward
                     /note="In lacZ gene. Also called M13-F20 or M13 (-21)
                     Forward"
     primer_bind     complement(3287..3303)
                     /label=M13 fwd
                     /note="common sequencing primer, one of multiple similar
                     variants"
     primer_bind     complement(3296..3318)
                     /label=M13/pUC Forward
                     /note="In lacZ gene"
     terminator      3367..3453
                     /gene="Escherichia coli rrnB"
                     /label=rrnB T1 terminator
                     /note="transcription terminator T1 from the E. coli rrnB
                     gene"
     terminator      3545..3572
                     /label=rrnB T2 terminator
                     /note="transcription terminator T2 from the E. coli rrnB
                     gene"
ORIGIN
        1 gaggcggttt gcgtattggg cgctcttccg cttcctcgct cactgactcg ctgcgctcgg
       61 tcgttcggct gcggcgagcg gtatcagctc actcaaaggc ggtaatacgg ttatccacag
      121 aatcagggga taacgcagga aagaacatgt gagcaaaagg ccagcaaaag gccaggaacc
      181 gtaaaaaggc cgcgttgctg gcgtttttcc ataggctccg cccccctgac gagcatcaca
      241 aaaatcgacg ctcaagtcag aggtggcgaa acccgacagg actataaaga taccaggcgt
      301 ttccccctgg aagctccctc gtgcgctctc ctgttccgac cctgccgctt accggatacc
      361 tgtccgcctt tctcccttcg ggaagcgtgg cgctttctca tagctcacgc tgtaggtatc
      421 tcagttcggt gtaggtcgtt cgctccaagc tgggctgtgt gcacgaaccc cccgttcagc
      481 ccgaccgctg cgccttatcc ggtaactatc gtcttgagtc caacccggta agacacgact
      541 tatcgccact ggcagcagcc actggtaaca ggattagcag agcgaggtat gtaggcggtg
      601 ctacagagtt cttgaagtgg tggcctaact acggctacac tagaagaaca gtatttggta
      661 tctgcgctct gctgaagcca gttaccttcg gaaaaagagt tggtagctct tgatccggca
      721 aacaaaccac cgctggtagc ggtggttttt ttgtttgcaa gcagcagatt acgcgcagaa
      781 aaaaaggatc tcaagaagat cctttgatct tttctacggg gtctgacgct cagtggaacg
      841 acgcgtaact cacgttaagg gattttggtc atgagcttgc gccgtcccgt caagtcagcg
      901 taatgctctg ccagtgttac aaccaattaa ccaattctga ttagaaaaac tcatcgagca
      961 tcaaatgaaa ctgcaattta ttcatatcag gattatcaat accatatttt tgaaaaagcc
     1021 gtttctgtaa tgaaggagaa aactcaccga ggcagttcca taggatggca agatcctggt
     1081 atcggtctgc gattccgact cgtccaacat caatacaacc tattaatttc ccctcgtcaa
     1141 aaataaggtt atcaagtgag aaatcaccat gagtgacgac tgaatccggt gagaatggca
     1201 aaagtttatg catttctttc cagacttgtt caacaggcca gccattacgc tcgtcatcaa
     1261 aatcactcgc atcaaccaaa ccgttattca ttcgtgattg cgcctgagcg agacgaaata
     1321 cgcgatcgct gttaaaagga caattacaaa caggaatcga atgcaaccgg cgcaggaaca
     1381 ctgccagcgc atcaacaata ttttcacctg aatcaggata ttcttctaat acctggaatg
     1441 ctgtttttcc ggggatcgca gtggtgagta accatgcatc atcaggagta cggataaaat
     1501 gcttgatggt cggaagaggc ataaattccg tcagccagtt tagtctgacc atctcatctg
     1561 taacatcatt ggcaacgcta cctttgccat gtttcagaaa caactctggc gcatcgggct
     1621 tcccatacaa gcgatagatt gtcgcacctg attgcccgac attatcgcga gcccatttat
     1681 acccatataa atcagcatcc atgttggaat ttaatcgcgg cctcgacgtt tcccgttgaa
     1741 tatggctcat aacacccctt gtattactgt ttatgtaagc agacagtttt attgttcatg
     1801 atgatatatt tttatcttgt gcaatgtaac atcagagatt ttgagacacg ggccagagct
     1861 gccaggaaac agctatgacc atgtaatacg actcactata ggggatcctc aaaaaacccc
     1921 tcaagacccg tttagaggcc ccaaggggtt atgtggaagt aatacgactc actatagggc
     1981 gaattgggta ccgggcccgg ccaattctac ccgatcgtat ggtcgatctt gagtgccatg
     2041 aagaacgagg acccactcag agagcagtcc ttggatcagg gcgtcctctg tatcgaacat
     2101 gacggttagt cgccacttgc cgcgagggtt ctctccccag gtgtgcgtgg tcatgaaggg
     2161 ccatttggta aacccgcgga tcgagtcact gtctttctct cgacgactaa ggatcatcga
     2221 cgtcgttccc attggactcg tcagaaacat cgttatgtca cctcgacgac ttgctttcac
     2281 agtcacaaat gcttgtacgt gttctaagta gttcactctg tggttatcat cggatttgca
     2341 agcgtccgtg tcaatctcca gcacaagtgc tttgctgata ttaaacctcg atttttggtt
     2401 gatctctcca gcaatgcaat gaaacctttc tggaacgttg gcccacatct tcgccactcg
     2461 gaccatgtca cctgcgtcta gcaccccata gccgaataag tgattgaact cgagacctgc
     2521 accattaatc gtccagttat gtcgcccgtc cctgtcgtgc aaatggttcc tcttgctagt
     2581 cagtactgac aaatgctgca tgtctctcca gcccatttcc ccgttcgctt caagggcaag
     2641 agcaaagacc gctgctgcct ctggagcggc ggcggatgtg ccagaatggt ggagtgtaca
     2701 ttggccgtac agatccactg tgccgactcc ggcatccaga ctgaaccaag ccttgccatt
     2761 ggagaatgtg gaagcgaggg tcgaagaaca cgactcatca taactcgctg tttcgccgtc
     2821 attcgtagcg gaattgatgc tgatcgtcca catgctcgcc gcgtatccat cgcaattgca
     2881 atcgtctgag gcaccaccgt ctcctgaagc ccagacataa atgttacctt tgccgttgcg
     2941 gcccttattg accccgtcaa caatggccct catggtttcg ttgcggggtc catcgacagt
     3001 tctaccgtca tcggtggggc cccaactggc ggagtaaata tggatattgt cgcgatcatg
     3061 gctcatcgct gcagcttcaa tgagatccgt catgtatggt tcgggatggt aatgccgcta
     3121 gccatggaac cggtggatcc actagttcta gagcggccgc caccgcggtg gagctcgaat
     3181 tcatcgatga tatcagatct gccggtctcc ctatagtgag tcgtattact tcctagcata
     3241 accccttggg gcctctaaac gggtcttgag gggttttttg cttaagactg gccgtcgttt
     3301 tacaacgtcg tgactgggaa aacatccatg ctagcgttaa cgcgagagta gggaactgcc
     3361 aggcatcaaa taaaacgaaa ggctcagtcg gaagactggg cctttcgttt tatctgttgt
     3421 ttgtcggtga acgctctcct gagtaggaca aatccgccgg gagcggattt gaacgttgtg
     3481 aagcaacggc ccggagggtg gcgggcagga cgcccgccat aaactgccag gcatcaaact
     3541 aagcagaagg ccatcctgac ggatggcctt tttgcgtttc tacaaactct tcctggctag
     3601 cggtacgcgt attaattgcg ttgcgctcac tgcccgcttt ccagtcggga aacctgtcgt
     3661 gccagctgca ttaatgaatc ggccaacgcg cgggga
//
