[The description below was written by a language model from this plasmid's Addgene catalogue record and the feature table of its GenBank file.]
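Description:
Pmo_PC2 is a small bacterial plasmid built on the pPR-T4P backbone for making RNA probes and double-stranded RNA against a planarian gene. It carries a roughly 1.2 kb fragment of PC2 from the flatworm Phagocata morgani, inserted by ligation-independent cloning. The record does not expand the gene name or say which part of the transcript the fragment covers, and the insert itself is not annotated in the feature table. It presumably lies in the unannotated region between the opposing T7 promoters. The plasmid is propagated in E. coli through a high-copy ColE1/pUC-type origin and selected with kanamycin through the aph(3')-Ia aminoglycoside phosphotransferase gene. The sequence on file is 3,696 bp, somewhat shorter than the sum of the listed backbone and insert sizes. This would be consistent with loss of a stuffer segment during cloning, though the record does not say so.

The working part of the vector is its arrangement of bacteriophage T7 promoters. Two forward-facing T7 promoters lie upstream of the cloning region and a third, on the opposite strand, lies downstream, so the insert can be transcribed from both ends. Convergent transcription gives complementary strands that anneal into dsRNA for RNA interference, and transcription in one direction gives a riboprobe for in situ hybridization. A T7 terminator sits just outside the reverse-facing promoter, followed by the rrnB T1 and T2 terminators, which limit read-through into the backbone. M13, SK and L4440 primer sites flank the cassette for sequencing or for amplifying transcription templates. The plasmid was deposited for in situ hybridization and RNAi studies in planarians, in connection with classroom activities on regeneration and stem cell biology.
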