Addgene plasmid #107641: Pmo_PC2
Purpose: In situ hybridization and RNAi studies in planarians
Depositing lab: Alejandro Sánchez. Depositing organization: Stowers Institute for Medical Research. Publication: Hands-On Classroom Activities for Exploring Regeneration and Stem Cell Biology with Planarians. Accorsi A, Williams MM, Ross EJ, Robb SMC, Elliott SA, Tu KC, Sanchez Alvarado A. The American Biology Teacher 79(3):208-223. Mar 2017. 10.1525/abt.2017.79.3.208.
Backbone
  Vector backbone: pPR-T4P
  Backbone size w/o insert (bp): 2636
  Vector type: RNAi ; In situ hybridization
Growth in bacteria
  Bacterial resistance: Kanamycin, 50 μg/mL
  Growth temperature: 37°C
  Growth strain: DH5alpha
  Copy number: Unknown
Gene/Insert
  Gene/Insert name: PC2
  Species: Phagocata morgani
  Insert size (bp): 1203
  Cloning method: Ligation Independent Cloning
Terms and licenses: Academic/Nonprofit Terms; Industry Terms: Not Available to Industry
How to cite: Pmo_PC2 was a gift from Alejandro Sánchez (Addgene plasmid # 107641 ; http://n2t.net/addgene:107641 ; RRID:Addgene_107641)
