>Addgene plasmid #107641 | Pmo_PC2 | depositor full sequence | sequence record 202997 | Full Sequence
AGGAATTACAACGCAGAGAGTAGCTATGACTTCAGCAGCAACGATCCGTACCCTTTCCCTCGGTACACAG
ATGATTGGTTCAATAGTCACGGGACCAGATGTGCCGGGGAGATATCAGCAGAGAGAGACAATGGCGTCTG
CGGGGTCGGCATTGCATACAATTCCCAGGTGGCCGGTTTGCGGATGCTGGACCAACCATACATGACGGAT
CTCATTGAAGCTGCAGCGATGAGCCATGATCGCGACAATATCCATATTTATTCCGCCAGTTGGGGCCCCA
CCGATGACGGTAGAACTGTCGATGGACCCCGCAACGAAACCATGAGGGCCATTGTTGACGGGGTCAATAA
GGGCCGCAACGGCAAAGGTAACATTTATGTCTGGGCTTCAGGAGACGGTGGTGCCTCAGACGATTGCAAT
TGCGATGGATACGCGGCGAGCATGTGGACGATCAGCATCAATTCCGCCACGAATGACGGCGAAACAGCGA
GTTATGATGAGTCGTGTTCTTCGACCCTCGCTTCCACATTCTCCAATGGCAAGGCTTGGTTCAGTCTGGA
TGCCGGAGTCGGCACAGTGGATCTGTACGGCCAATGTACACTCCACCATTCTGGCACATCCGCCGCCGCT
CCAGAGGCAGCAGCGGTCTTTGCTCTTGCCCTTGAAGCGAACGGGGAAATGGGCTGGAGAGACATGCAGC
ATTTGTCAGTACTGACTAGCAAGAGGAACCATTTGCACGACAGGGACGGGCGACATAACTGGACGATTAA
TGGTGCAGGTCTCGAGTTCAATCACTTATTCGGCTATGGGGTGCTAGACGCAGGTGACATGGTCCGAGTG
GCGAAGATGTGGGCCAACGTTCCAGAAAGGTTTCATTGCATTGCTGGAGAGATCAACCAAAAATCGAGGT
TTAATATCAGCAAAGCACTTGTGCTGGAGATTGACACGGACGCTTGCAAATCCGATGATAACCACAGAGT
GAACTACTTAGAACACGTACAAGCATTTGTGACTGTGAAAGCAAGTCGTCGAGGTGACATAACGATGTTT
CTGACGAGTCCAATGGGAACGACGTCGATGATCCTTAGTCGTCGAGAGAAAGACAGTGACTCGATCCGCG
GGTTTACCAAATGGCCCTTCATGACCACGCACACGTGGGGAGAGACCCCTCGCGGCAAGTGGCGACTGAC
CGTCATGTTCGAT
